Addgene plasmid #69234: pLKO1-puro-U6-sgRNA-TS2
Purpose: U6 driven SpCas9 sgRNA expression for TS2 site
Depositing lab: Scot Wolfe. Depositing organization: University of Massachusetts, Worcester. Publication: DNA-binding-domain fusions enhance the targeting range and precision of Cas9. Bolukbasi MF, Gupta A, Oikemus S, Derr AG, Garber M, Brodsky MH, Zhu LJ, Wolfe SA. Nat Methods. 2015 Oct 19. doi: 10.1038/nmeth.3624. PubMed 26480473.
Backbone
  Vector backbone: pLKO.1
  Vector type: Mammalian Expression, Lentiviral, CRISPR
  Selectable markers: Puromycin
Growth in bacteria
  Bacterial resistance: Ampicillin, 100 μg/mL
  Growth temperature: 37°C
  Growth strain: NEB Stable
  Copy number: High Copy
Gene/Insert
  Gene/Insert name: TS2 sgRNA
  gRNA/shRNA sequence: GACCCCCTCCACCCCGCCTC
  Species: H. sapiens (human)
  Promoter: U6
  Cloning method: Restriction Enzyme; 5′ cloning site BfuAI (destroyed during cloning); 3′ cloning site BfuAI (destroyed during cloning)
  Sequencing primers: 5′ CGTGACGTAGAAAGTAATAATTTC; 3′ CCTCGAGCCGCGGCCAAAG
Terms and licenses: Academic/Nonprofit Terms; Industry Terms: Not Available to Industry
How to cite: pLKO1-puro-U6-sgRNA-TS2 was a gift from Scot Wolfe (Addgene plasmid # 69234 ; http://n2t.net/addgene:69234 ; RRID:Addgene_69234)
