[The description below was written by a language model from this plasmid's Addgene catalogue record and pLannotate feature annotations shown in this document.]
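Description:
pLKO1-puro-U6-sgRNA-TS2 is a 7.1 kb lentiviral CRISPR guide-expression plasmid built on the pLKO.1 backbone, designed to deliver a single Streptococcus pyogenes Cas9 sgRNA against the human "TS2" target site into mammalian cells. In bacteria it is maintained through a high-copy ColE1/pUC-type origin and selected with ampicillin via the β-lactamase gene. The backbone also carries an f1 origin, an SV40 origin and poly(A) signal, and remnants of lac and T7/T3 promoter elements inherited from the parental cloning vector.

The transfer cassette has a third-generation, self-inactivating layout. An RSV promoter fused to a truncated HIV-1 5' LTR drives production of the genomic RNA in packaging cells. It is followed by the Ψ packaging signal with a partial gag sequence, the Rev response element for Rev-dependent nuclear export, and a ΔU3 3' LTR that inactivates LTR promoter activity after integration. Between the LTRs, a human U6 RNA polymerase III promoter transcribes the TS2 spacer joined to the SpCas9 gRNA scaffold. The spacer was inserted by restriction cloning at BfuAI sites that were destroyed in the process. Downstream lie the cPPT/CTS element, which aids nuclear import of the viral genome, and a human PGK promoter driving puromycin N-acetyltransferase for selection of transduced or transfected cells.

The plasmid encodes no Cas9, so the nuclease must be supplied separately. According to the record, it serves for U6-driven sgRNA expression at the TS2 site, and it comes from work on how DNA-binding-domain fusions affect the targeting range and precision of Cas9.
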