Features (pLannotate 1.2.2; 26 found; start..end, strand, type, name):
    529..1128    +  CDS            PuroR: puromycin N-acetyltransferase; pac from Streptomyces alboniger; confers resistance to puromycin
   1171..1254    +  CDS            nef (fragment): NEF_HV1Z2 - Experimental evidence at protein level: Swiss-Prot protein existence level 1. Extracellular Nef protein targets CD4(+) T-lymphocytes for apoptosis by interacting with CXCR4 surface receptors. From Human immunodeficiency virus type 1 group M subtype D (isolate Z2/CDC-Z34) (HIV-1).
   1256..1489    +  LTR            3' LTR (ΔU3): self-inactivating 3' long terminal repeat (LTR) from HIV-1
   1561..1682    +  polyA_signal   SV40 poly(A) signal: SV40 polyadenylation signal
   1722..1857    +  rep_origin     SV40 ori: SV40 origin of replication
   1878..1896    -  promoter       T7 promoter: promoter for bacteriophage T7 RNA polymerase
   1904..2059    +  CDS            lacZα (fragment): LacZα fragment of β-galactosidase; lacZ fragment
   2064..2492    +  rep_origin     f1 ori (sequence partly withheld): f1 bacteriophage origin of replication; arrow indicates direction of (+) strand synthesis
   2545..2649    +  promoter       AmpR promoter: bla
   2650..3510    +  CDS            AmpR: β-lactamase; bla; confers resistance to ampicillin, carbenicillin, and related antibiotics
   3681..4269    +  rep_origin     ori: high-copy-number ColE1/pMB1/pBR322/pUC origin of replication
   4452..4544    +  CDS            lacI (fragment): lac repressor; lacI; The lac repressor binds to the lac operator to inhibit transcription in E. coli. This inhibition can be relieved by adding lactose or isopropyl-β-D-thiogalactopyranoside (IPTG).
   4557..4578    +  protein_bind   CAP binding site: CAP binding activates transcription in the presence of cAMP. E. coli catabolite activator protein
   4593..4623    +  promoter       lac promoter: promoter for the E. coli lac operon
   4631..4647    +  protein_bind   lac operator: The lac repressor binds to the lac operator to inhibit transcription in E. coli. This inhibition can be relieved by adding lactose or isopropyl-β-D-thiogalactopyranoside (IPTG). lac repressor encoded by lacI
   4692..4710    +  promoter       T3 promoter: promoter for bacteriophage T3 RNA polymerase
   4738..4964    +  promoter       RSV promoter: Rous sarcoma virus enhancer/promoter
   4965..5145    +  LTR            5' LTR (truncated): truncated 5' long terminal repeat (LTR) from HIV-1
   5192..5317    +  misc_feature   HIV-1 Ψ: packaging signal of human immunodeficiency virus type 1
   5301..5664    +  CDS            HIV-1 gag (fragment): gag protein from human immunodeficiency virus 1; gag
   5810..6043    +  misc_feature   RRE: The Rev response element (RRE) of HIV-1 allows for Rev-dependent mRNA export from the nucleus to the cytoplasm.
   6420..6520    +  CDS            Rev (fragment): human immunodeficiency virus 1 (HIV-1) Rev protein; rev; enhances nuclear export of unspliced and incompletely spliced viral mRNAs
   6570..6810    +  promoter       U6 promoter: RNA polymerase III promoter for human U6 snRNA
   6840..6915    +  misc_RNA       gRNA scaffold: guide RNA scaffold for the Streptococcus pyogenes CRISPR/Cas9 system
   6964..7081    +  misc_feature   cPPT/CTS: central polypurine tract and central termination sequence of HIV-1
   7130..507     +  promoter       hPGK promoter (across the origin): human phosphoglycerate kinase 1 promoter
>Addgene plasmid #69234 | pLKO1-puro-U6-sgRNA-TS2 | depositor full sequence | sequence record 122313 | pLKO1-puro-U6-sgRNA-TS2 sequence 7133 bps
TTGGGGTTGCGCCTTTTCCAAGGCAGCCCTGGGTTTGCGCAGGGACGCGGCTGCTCTGGGCGTGGTTCCG
GGAAACGCAGCGGCGCCGACCCTGGGTCTCGCACATTCTTCACGTCCGTTCGCAGCGTCACCCGGATCTT
CGCCGCTACCCTTGTGGGCCCCCCGGCGACGCTTCCTGCTCCGCCCCTAAGTCGGGAAGGTTCCTTGCGG
TTCGCGGCGTGCCGGACGTGACAAACGGAAGCCGCACGTCTCACTAGTACCCTCGCAGACGGACAGCGCC
AGGGAGCAATGGCAGCGCGCCGACCGCGATGGGCTGTGGCCAATAGCGGCTGCTCAGCAGGGCGCGCCGA
GAGCAGCGGCCGGGAAGGGGCGGTGCGGGAGGCGGGGTGTGGGGCGGTAGTGTGGGCCCTGTTCCTGCCC
GCGCGGTGTTCCGCATTCTGCAAGCCTCCGGAGCGCACGTCGGCAGTCGGCTCCCTCGTTGACCGAATCA
CCGACCTCTCTCCCCAGGGGGATCCACCGGAGCTTACCATGACCGAGTACAAGCCCACGGTGCGCCTCGC
CACCCGCGACGACGTCCCCAGGGCCGTACGCACCCTCGCCGCCGCGTTCGCCGACTACCCCGCCACGCGC
CACACCGTCGATCCGGACCGCCACATCGAGCGGGTCACCGAGCTGCAAGAACTCTTCCTCACGCGCGTCG
GGCTCGACATCGGCAAGGTGTGGGTCGCGGACGACGGCGCCGCGGTGGCGGTCTGGACCACGCCGGAGAG
CGTCGAAGCGGGGGCGGTGTTCGCCGAGATCGGCCCGCGCATGGCCGAGTTGAGCGGTTCCCGGCTGGCC
GCGCAGCAACAGATGGAAGGCCTCCTGGCGCCGCACCGGCCCAAGGAGCCCGCGTGGTTCCTGGCCACCG
TCGGCGTCTCGCCCGACCACCAGGGCAAGGGTCTGGGCAGCGCCGTCGTGCTCCCCGGAGTGGAGGCGGC
CGAGCGCGCCGGGGTGCCCGCCTTCCTGGAGACCTCCGCGCCCCGCAACCTCCCCTTCTACGAGCGGCTC
GGCTTCACCGTCACCGCCGACGTCGAGGTGCCCGAAGGACCGCGCACCTGGTGCATGACCCGCAAGCCCG
GTGCCTGACGCCCGCCCCACGACCCGCAGCGCCCGACCGAAAGGAGCGCACGACCCCATGCATCGGTACC
TTTAAGACCAATGACTTACAAGGCAGCTGTAGATCTTAGCCACTTTTTAAAAGAAAAGGGGGGACTGGAA
GGGCTAATTCACTCCCAACGAAGACAAGATCTGCTTTTTGCTTGTACTGGGTCTCTCTGGTTAGACCAGA
TCTGAGCCTGGGAGCTCTCTGGCTAACTAGGGAACCCACTGCTTAAGCCTCAATAAAGCTTGCCTTGAGT
GCTTCAAGTAGTGTGTGCCCGTCTGTTGTGTGACTCTGGTAACTAGAGATCCCTCAGACCCTTTTAGTCA
GTGTGGAAAATCTCTAGCAGTAGTAGTTCATGTCATCTTATTATTCAGTATTTATAACTTGCAAAGAAAT
GAATATCAGAGAGTGAGAGGAACTTGTTTATTGCAGCTTATAATGGTTACAAATAAAGCAATAGCATCAC
AAATTTCACAAATAAAGCATTTTTTTCACTGCATTCTAGTTGTGGTTTGTCCAAACTCATCAATGTATCT
TATCATGTCTGGCTCTAGCTATCCCGCCCCTAACTCCGCCCATCCCGCCCCTAACTCCGCCCAGTTCCGC
CCATTCTCCGCCCCATGGCTGACTAATTTTTTTTATTTATGCAGAGGCCGAGGCCGCCTCGGCCTCTGAG
CTATTCCAGAAGTAGTGAGGAGGCTTTTTTGGAGGCCTAGGGACGTACCCAATTCGCCCTATAGTGAGTC
GTATTACGCGCGCTCACTGGCCGTCGTTTTACAACGTCGTGACTGGGAAAACCCTGGCGTTACCCAACTT
AATCGCCTTGCAGCACATCCCCCTTTCGCCAGCTGGCGTAATAGCGAAGAGGCCCGCACCGATCGCCCTT
CCCAACAGTTGCGCAGCCTGAATGGCGAATGGG
[124 nt withheld, positions 2064-2187]
C
[91 nt withheld, positions 2189-2279]
A
[49 nt withheld, positions 2281-2329]
CCTTTGACGTTGGAGTCCACGTTCTTT
[37 nt withheld, positions 2357-2393]
ACCCTATCTCGGTCTATTCTTTTGATTTATAAGGGATTTTGCCGATTTCGGCCTATTGGTTAAAAAATGA
GCTGATTTAACAAAAATTTAACGCGAATTTTAACAAAATATTAACGCTTACAATTTAGGTGGCACTTTTC
GGGGAAATGTGCGCGGAACCCCTATTTGTTTATTTTTCTAAATACATTCAAATATGTATCCGCTCATGAG
ACAATAACCCTGATAAATGCTTCAATAATATTGAAAAAGGAAGAGTATGAGTATTCAACATTTCCGTGTC
GCCCTTATTCCCTTTTTTGCGGCATTTTGCCTTCCTGTTTTTGCTCACCCAGAAACGCTGGTGAAAGTAA
AAGATGCTGAAGATCAGTTGGGTGCACGAGTGGGTTACATCGAACTGGATCTCAACAGCGGTAAGATCCT
TGAGAGTTTTCGCCCCGAAGAACGTTTTCCAATGATGAGCACTTTTAAAGTTCTGCTATGTGGCGCGGTA
TTATCCCGTATTGACGCCGGGCAAGAGCAACTCGGTCGCCGCATACACTATTCTCAGAATGACTTGGTTG
AGTACTCACCAGTCACAGAAAAGCATCTTACGGATGGCATGACAGTAAGAGAATTATGCAGTGCTGCCAT
AACCATGAGTGATAACACTGCGGCCAACTTACTTCTGACAACGATCGGAGGACCGAAGGAGCTAACCGCT
TTTTTGCACAACATGGGGGATCATGTAACTCGCCTTGATCGTTGGGAACCGGAGCTGAATGAAGCCATAC
CAAACGACGAGCGTGACACCACGATGCCTGTAGCAATGGCAACAACGTTGCGCAAACTATTAACTGGCGA
ACTACTTACTCTAGCTTCCCGGCAACAATTAATAGACTGGATGGAGGCGGATAAAGTTGCAGGACCACTT
CTGCGCTCGGCCCTTCCGGCTGGCTGGTTTATTGCTGATAAATCTGGAGCCGGTGAGCGTGGGTCTCGCG
GTATCATTGCAGCACTGGGGCCAGATGGTAAGCCCTCCCGTATCGTAGTTATCTACACGACGGGGAGTCA
GGCAACTATGGATGAACGAAATAGACAGATCGCTGAGATAGGTGCCTCACTGATTAAGCATTGGTAACTG
TCAGACCAAGTTTACTCATATATACTTTAGATTGATTTAAAACTTCATTTTTAATTTAAAAGGATCTAGG
TGAAGATCCTTTTTGATAATCTCATGACCAAAATCCCTTAACGTGAGTTTTCGTTCCACTGAGCGTCAGA
CCCCGTAGAAAAGATCAAAGGATCTTCTTGAGATCCTTTTTTTCTGCGCGTAATCTGCTGCTTGCAAACA
AAAAAACCACCGCTACCAGCGGTGGTTTGTTTGCCGGATCAAGAGCTACCAACTCTTTTTCCGAAGGTAA
CTGGCTTCAGCAGAGCGCAGATACCAAATACTGTTCTTCTAGTGTAGCCGTAGTTAGGCCACCACTTCAA
GAACTCTGTAGCACCGCCTACATACCTCGCTCTGCTAATCCTGTTACCAGTGGCTGCTGCCAGTGGCGAT
AAGTCGTGTCTTACCGGGTTGGACTCAAGACGATAGTTACCGGATAAGGCGCAGCGGTCGGGCTGAACGG
GGGGTTCGTGCACACAGCCCAGCTTGGAGCGAACGACCTACACCGAACTGAGATACCTACAGCGTGAGCT
ATGAGAAAGCGCCACGCTTCCCGAAGGGAGAAAGGCGGACAGGTATCCGGTAAGCGGCAGGGTCGGAACA
GGAGAGCGCACGAGGGAGCTTCCAGGGGGAAACGCCTGGTATCTTTATAGTCCTGTCGGGTTTCGCCACC
TCTGACTTGAGCGTCGATTTTTGTGATGCTCGTCAGGGGGGCGGAGCCTATGGAAAAACGCCAGCAACGC
GGCCTTTTTACGGTTCCTGGCCTTTTGCTGGCCTTTTGCTCACATGTTCTTTCCTGCGTTATCCCCTGAT
TCTGTGGATAACCGTATTACCGCCTTTGAGTGAGCTGATACCGCTCGCCGCAGCCGAACGACCGAGCGCA
GCGAGTCAGTGAGCGAGGAAGCGGAAGAGCGCCCAATACGCAAACCGCCTCTCCCCGCGCGTTGGCCGAT
TCATTAATGCAGCTGGCACGACAGGTTTCCCGACTGGAAAGCGGGCAGTGAGCGCAACGCAATTAATGTG
AGTTAGCTCACTCATTAGGCACCCCAGGCTTTACACTTTATGCTTCCGGCTCGTATGTTGTGTGGAATTG
TGAGCGGATAACAATTTCACACAGGAAACAGCTATGACCATGATTACGCCAAGCGCGCAATTAACCCTCA
CTAAAGGGAACAAAAGCTGGAGCTGCAAGCTTAATGTAGTCTTATGCAATACTCTTGTAGTCTTGCAACA
TGGTAACGATGAGTTAGCAACATGCCTTACAAGGAGAGAAAAAGCACCGTGCATGCCGATTGGTGGAAGT
AAGGTGGTACGATCGTGCCTTATTAGGAAGGCAACAGACGGGTCTGACATGGATTGGACGAACCACTGAA
TTGCCGCATTGCAGAGATATTGTATTTAAGTGCCTAGCTCGATACATAAACGGGTCTCTCTGGTTAGACC
AGATCTGAGCCTGGGAGCTCTCTGGCTAACTAGGGAACCCACTGCTTAAGCCTCAATAAAGCTTGCCTTG
AGTGCTTCAAGTAGTGTGTGCCCGTCTGTTGTGTGACTCTGGTAACTAGAGATCCCTCAGACCCTTTTAG
TCAGTGTGGAAAATCTCTAGCAGTGGCGCCCGAACAGGGACTTGAAAGCGAAAGGGAAACCAGAGGAGCT
CTCTCGACGCAGGACTCGGCTTGCTGAAGCGCGCACGGCAAGAGGCGAGGGGCGGCGACTGGTGAGTACG
CCAAAAATTTTGACTAGCGGAGGCTAGAAGGAGAGAGATGGGTGCGAGAGCGTCAGTATTAAGCGGGGGA
GAATTAGATCGCGATGGGAAAAAATTCGGTTAAGGCCAGGGGGAAAGAAAAAATATAAATTAAAACATAT
AGTATGGGCAAGCAGGGAGCTAGAACGATTCGCAGTTAATCCTGGCCTGTTAGAAACATCAGAAGGCTGT
AGACAAATACTGGGACAGCTACAACCATCCCTTCAGACAGGATCAGAAGAACTTAGATCATTATATAATA
CAGTAGCAACCCTCTATTGTGTGCATCAAAGGATAGAGATAAAAGACACCAAGGAAGCTTTAGACAAGAT
AGAGGAAGAGCAAAACAAAAGTAAGACCACCGCACAGCAAGCGGCCGCTGATCTTCAGACCTGGAGGAGG
AGATATGAGGGACAATTGGAGAAGTGAATTATATAAATATAAAGTAGTAAAAATTGAACCATTAGGAGTA
GCACCCACCAAGGCAAAGAGAAGAGTGGTGCAGAGAGAAAAAAGAGCAGTGGGAATAGGAGCTTTGTTCC
TTGGGTTCTTGGGAGCAGCAGGAAGCACTATGGGCGCAGCGTCAATGACGCTGACGGTACAGGCCAGACA
ATTATTGTCTGGTATAGTGCAGCAGCAGAACAATTTGCTGAGGGCTATTGAGGCGCAACAGCATCTGTTG
CAACTCACAGTCTGGGGCATCAAGCAGCTCCAGGCAAGAATCCTGGCTGTGGAAAGATACCTAAAGGATC
AACAGCTCCTGGGGATTTGGGGTTGCTCTGGAAAACTCATTTGCACCACTGCTGTGCCTTGGAATGCTAG
TTGGAGTAATAAATCTCTGGAACAGATTTGGAATCACACGACCTGGATGGAGTGGGACAGAGAAATTAAC
AATTACACAAGCTTAATACACTCCTTAATTGAAGAATCGCAAAACCAGCAAGAAAAGAATGAACAAGAAT
TATTGGAATTAGATAAATGGGCAAGTTTGTGGAATTGGTTTAACATAACAAATTGGCTGTGGTATATAAA
ATTATTCATAATGATAGTAGGAGGCTTGGTAGGTTTAAGAATAGTTTTTGCTGTACTTTCTATAGTGAAT
AGAGTTAGGCAGGGATATTCACCATTATCGTTTCAGACCCACCTCCCAACCCCGAGGGGACCCGACAGGC
CCGAAGGAATAGAAGAAGAAGGTGGAGAGAGAGACAGAGACAGATCCATTCGATTAGTGAACGGATCTCG
ACGGTATCGATCACGAGACTAGCCTCGAGCGGCCGCCCCCTTCACCGAGGGCCTATTTCCCATGATTCCT
TCATATTTGCATATACGATACAAGGCTGTTAGAGAGATAATTGGAATTAATTTGACTGTAAACACAAAGA
TATTAGTACAAAATACGTGACGTAGAAAGTAATAATTTCTTGGGTAGTTTGCAGTTTTAAAATTATGTTT
TAAAATGGACTATCATATGCTTACCGTAACTTGAAAGTATTTCGATTTCTTGGCTTTATATATCTTGTGG
AAAGGACGAAACACCGGACCCCCTCCACCCCGCCTCGTTTTAGAGCTAGAAATAGCAAGTTAAAATAAGG
CTAGTCCGTTATCAACTTGAAAAAGTGGCACCGAGTCGGTGCTTTTTTTGAATTCTCGACCTCGAGACAA
ATGGCAGTATTCATCCACAATTTTAAAAGAAAAGGGGGGATTGGGGGGTACAGTGCAGGGGAAAGAATAG
TAGACATAATAGCAACAGACATACAAACTAAAGAATTACAAAAACAAATTACAAAAATTCAAAATTTTCG
GGTTTATTACAGGGACAGCAGAGATCCACTTTGGCCGCGGCTCGAGGGGG
