>Addgene plasmid #69234 | pLKO1-puro-U6-sgRNA-TS2 | addgene partial sequence | sequence record 124959 | puro-variant-R 5'-gtgggcttgtactcggtcat-3'
ACGAGGGAGCCGACTGCCGACGTGCGCTCCGGAGGCTTGCAGAATGCGGAACACCGCGCGGGCAGGAACA
GGGCCCACACTACCGCCCCACACCCCGCCTCCCGCACCGCCCCTTCCCGGCCGCTGCTCTCGGCGCGCCC
TGCTGAGCAGCCGCTATTGGCCACAGCCCATCGCGGTCGGCGCGCTGCCATTGCTCCCTGGCGCTGTCCG
TCTGCGAGGGTACTAGTGAGACGTGCGGCTTCCGTTTGTCACGTCCGGCACGCCGCGAACCGCAAGGAAC
CTTCCCGACTTAGGGGCGGAGCAGGAAGCGTCGCCGGGGGGCCCACAAGGGTAGCGGCGAAGATCCGGGT
GACGCTGCGAACGGACGTGAAGAATGTGCGAGACCCAGGGTCGGCGCCGCTGCGTTTCCCGGAACCACGC
CCAGAGCAGCCGCGTCCCTGCGCAAACCCAGGGCTGCCTTGGAAAAGGCGCAACCCCAACCCCCTCGAGC
CGCGGCCAAAGTGGATCTCTGCTGTCCCTGTAATAAACCCGAAAATTTTGAATTTTTGTAATTTGTTTTT
GTAATTCTTTAGTTTGTATGTCTGTTGCTATTATGTCTACTATTCTTTCCCCTGCACTGTACCCCCCAAT
CCCCCCTTTTCTTTTAGA
