>Addgene plasmid #69234 | pLKO1-puro-U6-sgRNA-TS2 | addgene partial sequence | sequence record 126398 | hU6-F 5'-GAGGGCCTATTTCCCATGATT-3'
AGGCTGTTAGAGAGATAATTGGAATTAATTTGACTGTAAACACAAAGATATTAGTACAAAATACGTGACG
TAGAAAGTAATAATTTCTTGGGTAGTTTGCAGTTTTAAAATTATGTTTTAAAATGGACTATCATATGCTT
ACCGTAACTTGAAAGTATTTCGATTTCTTGGCTTTATATATCTTGTGGAAAGGACGAAACACCGGACCCC
CTCCACCCCGCCTCGTTTTAGAGCTAGAAATAGCAAGTTAAAATAAGGCTAGTCCGTTATCAACTTGAAA
AAGTGGCACCGAGTCGGTGCTTTTTTTGAATTCTCGACCTCGAGACAAATGGCAGTATTCATCCACAATT
TTAAAAGAAAAGGGGGGATTGGGGGGTACAGTGCAGGGGAAAGAATAGTAGACATAATAGCAACAGACAT
ACAAACTAAAGAATTACAAAAACAAATTACAAAAATTCAAAATTTTCGGGTTTATTACAGGGACAGCAGA
GATCCACTTTGGCCGCGGCTCGAGGGGGTTGGGGTTGCGCCTTTTCCAAGGCAGCCCTGGGTTTGCGCAG
GGACGCGGCTGCTCTGGGCGTGGTTCCGGGAAACGCAGCGGCGCCGACCCTGGGTCTCGCACATTCTTCA
CGTCCGTTCGCAGCGTCACCCGGATCTTCGCCGCTACCCTTGTGGGCCCCCCGGCGACGCTTCCTGCTCC
GCCCCTAAGTCGGGAAGGTTCCTTGCGGTTCGCGGCGTGCCGGACGTGACAAACGGAAGCCGCACGTCTC
ACTAGTACCCTCGCAGACGGACAGCGCCAGGGAGCAATGGCAGCGCGCCGACCGCGATGGGCTGTGGCCA
ATAGCGGCTGCTCAGCAGGGCGCGCCGAGAGCAGCGGCCGGAAAGGGGCGGTGCGGGAGGCGGGTGTGGG
GCGGTAGTGT
